>Addgene plasmid #236587 | AiP14448: pAAV-3xSP10ins-AiE0367h-minRho-SYFP2-WPRE3-BarcodeA-BGHpA (Alias: CN4448) | addgene full sequence | sequence record 472516 | Addgene NGS Result
[38 nt withheld, positions 1-38]
C
[141 nt withheld, positions 40-180]
CCTTTGACGTTGGAGTCCACGTTCTTT
[37 nt withheld, positions 208-244]
ACTCTATCTCGGGCTATTCTTTTGATTTATAAGGGATTTTGCCGATTTCGGTCTATTGGTTAAAAAATGA
GCTGATTTAACAAAAATTTAACGCGAATTTTAACAAAATATTAACGTTTACAATTTTATGGTGCACTCTC
AGTACAATCTGCTCTGATGCCGCATAGTTAAGCCAGCCCCGACACCCGCCAACACCCGCTGACGCGCCCT
GACGGGCTTGTCTGCTCCCGGCATCCGCTTACAGACAAGCTGTGACCGTCTCCGGGAGCTGCATGTGTCA
GAGGTTTTCACCGTCATCACCGAAACGCGCGAGACGAAAGGGCCTCGTGATACGCCTATTTTTATAGGTT
AATGTCATGATAATAATGGTTTCTTAGACGTCAGGTGGCACTTTTCGGGGAAATGTGCGCGGAACCCCTA
TTTGTTTATTTTTCTAAATACATTCAAATATGTATCCGCTCATGAGACAATAACCCTGATAAATGCTTCA
ATAATATTGAAAAAGGAAGAGTATGAGTATTCAACATTTCCGTGTCGCCCTTATTCCCTTTTTTGCGGCA
TTTTGCCTTCCTGTTTTTGCTCACCCAGAAACGCTGGTGAAAGTAAAAGATGCTGAAGATCAGTTGGGTG
CACGAGTGGGTTACATCGAACTGGATCTCAACAGCGGTAAGATCCTTGAGAGTTTTCGCCCCGAAGAACG
TTTTCCAATGATGAGCACTTTTAAAGTTCTGCTATGTGGCGCGGTATTATCCCGTATTGACGCCGGGCAA
GAGCAACTCGGTCGCCGCATACACTATTCTCAGAATGACTTGGTTGAGTACTCACCAGTCACAGAAAAGC
ATCTTACGGATGGCATGACAGTAAGAGAATTATGCAGTGCTGCCATAACCATGAGTGATAACACTGCGGC
CAACTTACTTCTGACAACGATCGGAGGACCGAAGGAGCTAACCGCTTTTTTGCACAACATGGGGGATCAT
GTAACTCGCCTTGATCGTTGGGAACCGGAGCTGAATGAAGCCATACCAAACGACGAGCGTGACACCACGA
TGCCTGTAGCAATGGCAACAACGTTGCGCAAACTATTAACTGGCGAACTACTTACTCTAGCTTCCCGGCA
ACAATTAATAGACTGGATGGAGGCGGATAAAGTTGCAGGACCACTTCTGCGCTCGGCCCTTCCGGCTGGC
TGGTTTATTGCTGATAAATCTGGAGCCGGTGAGCGTGGGTCTCGCGGTATCATTGCAGCACTGGGGCCAG
ATGGTAAGCCCTCCCGTATCGTAGTTATCTACACGACGGGGAGTCAGGCAACTATGGATGAACGAAATAG
ACAGATCGCTGAGATAGGTGCCTCACTGATTAAGCATTGGTAACTGTCAGACCAAGTTTACTCATATATA
CTTTAGATTGATTTAAAACTTCATTTTTAATTTAAAAGGATCTAGGTGAAGATCCTTTTTGATAATCTCA
TGACCAAAATCCCTTAACGTGAGTTTTCGTTCCACTGAGCGTCAGACCCCGTAGAAAAGATCAAAGGATC
TTCTTGAGATCCTTTTTTTCTGCGCGTAATCTGCTGCTTGCAAACAAAAAAACCACCGCTACCAGCGGTG
GTTTGTTTGCCGGATCAAGAGCTACCAACTCTTTTTCCGAAGGTAACTGGCTTCAGCAGAGCGCAGATAC
CAAATACTGTTCTTCTAGTGTAGCCGTAGTTAGGCCACCACTTCAAGAACTCTGTAGCACCGCCTACATA
CCTCGCTCTGCTAATCCTGTTACCAGTGGCTGCTGCCAGTGGCGATAAGTCGTGTCTTACCGGGTTGGAC
TCAAGACGATAGTTACCGGATAAGGCGCAGCGGTCGGGCTGAACGGGGGGTTCGTGCACACAGCCCAGCT
TGGAGCGAACGACCTACACCGAACTGAGATACCTACAGCGTGAGCTATGAGAAAGCGCCACGCTTCCCGA
AGGGAGAAAGGCGGACAGGTATCCGGTAAGCGGCAGGGTCGGAACAGGAGAGCGCACGAGGGAGCTTCCA
GGGGGAAACGCCTGGTATCTTTATAGTCCTGTCGGGTTTCGCCACCTCTGACTTGAGCGTCGATTTTTGT
GATGCTCGTCAGGGGGGCGGAGCCTATGGAAAAACGCCAGCAACGCGGCCTTTTTACGGTTCCTGGCCTT
TTGCTGGCCTTTTGCTCACATGTCCTGCAGGCAGCTGCGCGCTCGCTCGCTCACTGAGGCCGCCCGGGCG
TCGGGCGACCTTTGGTCGCCCGGCCTCAGTGAGCGAGCGAGCGCGCAGAGAGGGAGTGGCCAACTCCATC
ACTAGGGGTTCCTGCGGCCGCACGCGCCGGTACCGAAGCTACCCCTAACACACTATTCTACACACAGAAA
ATGCTCTTCACTAGGAAGCTACCCCTAACACACTATTCTACACACAGAAAATGCTCTTCACTAGGAAGCT
ACCCCTAACACACTATTCTACACACAGAAAATGCTCTTCACTAGACGCGTTAGCAGGAGTACATCCTCCT
CTGTTAGAAAAACAACTCTGCGGTTCTGGGTCACTTTTCCCATCTTTGTATAGAAAAGTACCGATTATTA
TTGTTCCCCCGGGTGCCTTCTCCAGCTTAAAGGAAAATTCCAGCCCCAGAGATCTTCCGCAGTGAGTGAC
AGCTCCTTAATGTGAGGAGCAGCGTGGGCGTGGTGGGTGGGATGTCAGAGCCATCAAAGCCCTCATTTCT
GATCCCTCTGTGATGTCGGGGTTCCCTGGCACGCCCACTGTCATGCCTCAGCACATTGGCATCTGAGAGA
GGAAAGGTGCAGCTGACACCCTGACCCCCTTCTCCCCGACACGGGGTCAGACAGGGTCCCGCGGTGGCCT
GGTTGTGCAGCACTGACATGTTGCCTGGGAACGAAGAGCTCGATTCAGCCGGGAGCTTAGGGAGGGGAGG
TCACTTCATAAGGGCTTGGGGGGGGAGTTGGAGCCACGAGTCGTCCAGCCGGAGCCCCGTGTGGCTGTGC
TCCGGCCTCAGAAGCATCCCCGGATCCAGATCTTTCGAAGCTAGCGCTACCGGTCGCCACCATGGTGAGC
AAGGGCGAGGAGCTGTTCACCGGGGTGGTGCCCATCCTGGTCGAGCTGGACGGCGACGTAAACGGCCACA
AGTTCAGCGTGTCCGGCGAGGGCGAGGGCGATGCCACCTACGGCAAGCTGACCCTGAAGCTGATCTGCAC
CACCGGCAAGCTGCCCGTGCCCTGGCCCACCCTCGTGACCACCCTGGGCTACGGCGTGCAGTGCTTCGCC
CGCTACCCCGACCACATGAAGCAGCACGACTTCTTCAAGTCCGCCATGCCCGAAGGCTACGTCCAGGAGC
GCACCATCTTCTTCAAGGACGACGGCAACTACAAGACCCGCGCCGAGGTGAAGTTCGAGGGCGACACCCT
GGTGAACCGCATCGAGCTGAAGGGCATCGACTTCAAGGAGGACGGCAACATCCTGGGGCACAAGCTGGAG
TACAACTACAACAGCCACAACGTCTATATCACCGCCGACAAGCAGAAGAACGGCATCAAGGCCAACTTCA
AGATCCGCCACAACATCGAGGACGGCGGCGTGCAGCTCGCCGACCACTACCAGCAGAACACCCCCATCGG
CGACGGCCCCGTGCTGCTGCCCGACAACCACTACCTGAGCTACCAGTCCAAGCTGAGCAAAGACCCCAAC
GAGAAGCGCGATCACATGGTCCTGCTGGAGTTCGTGACCGCCGCCGGGATCACTCTCGGCATGGACGAGC
TGTACAAGTAAGTCGACGGCGCGCCGCGGCCGCGAATTCGATATCATAATCAACCTCTGGATTACAAAAT
TTGTGAAAGATTGACTGGTATTCTTAACTATGTTGCTCCTTTTACGCTATGTGGATACGCTGCTTTAATG
CCTTTGTATCATGCTATTGCTTCCCGTATGGCTTTCATTTTCTCCTCCTTGTATAAATCCTGGTTAGTTC
TTGCCACGGCGGAACTCATCGCCGCCTGCCTTGCCCGCTGCTGGACAGGGGCTCGGCTGTTGGGCACTGA
CAATTCCGTGGCTCGAGTGCTATATCGAGAGATCTTCGACTGTGCCTTCTAGTTGCCAGCCATCTGTTGT
TTGCCCCTCCCCCGTGCCTTCCTTGACCCTGGAAGGTGCCACTCCCACTGTCCTTTCCTAATAAAATGAG
GAAATTGCATCGCATTGTCTGAGTAGGTGTCATTCTATTCTGGGGGGTGGGGTGGGGCAGGACAGCAAGG
GGGAGGATTGGGAAGACAATAGCAGGCATGAGATCTCACGTGCGGACCGAGCGGCCGCAGGAACCCCTAG
TGATGGAGTTGGCCACTCCCTCTCTGCGCGCTCGCTCGCTCACTGAGGCCGGGCGACCAAAGGTCGCCCG
ACGCCCGGGCTTTGCCCGGGCGGCCTCAGTGAGCGAGCGAGCGCGCAGCTGCCTGCAGGGGCGCCTGATG
CGGTATTTTCTCCTTACGCATCTGTGCGGTATTTCACACCGCATA
[95 nt withheld, positions 4770-4864]
TTAGCGCCC
Features (pLannotate 1.2.2; 14 found; start..end, strand, type, name):
    371..420     -  misc_feature   bom (fragment): basis of mobility region from pBR322
    522..557     -  CDS            rop (fragment): Rop protein, which maintains plasmids at low copy number; rop
    652..756     +  promoter       AmpR promoter: bla
    757..1617    +  CDS            AmpR: β-lactamase; bla; confers resistance to ampicillin, carbenicillin, and related antibiotics
   1788..2376    +  rep_origin     ori: high-copy-number ColE1/pMB1/pBR322/pUC origin of replication
   2449..2476    +  repeat_region  AAV2 ITR (fragment): inverted terminal repeat of adeno-associated virus serotype 2 inverted
   2505..2532    +  repeat_region  AAV2 ITR (fragment): inverted terminal repeat of adeno-associated virus serotype 2 inverted
   3316..4032    +  CDS            SYFP2: SYFP2 is a basic (constitutively fluorescent) yellow fluorescent protein published in 2006, derived from Aequorea victoria. It is reported to be a very rapidly-maturing monomer with moderate acid sensitivity.
   4072..4229    +  misc_feature   WPRE (fragment): woodchuck hepatitis virus posttranscriptional regulatory element
   4235..4315    +  misc_feature   WPRE (fragment): woodchuck hepatitis virus posttranscriptional regulatory element
   4344..4455    +  polyA_signal   bGH poly(A) signal: bovine growth hormone polyadenylation signal
   4573..4713    +  repeat_region  AAV2 ITR: inverted terminal repeat of adeno-associated virus serotype 2 inverted
   4718..4769    -  misc_feature   bom (fragment): basis of mobility region from pBR322
   4788..370     +  rep_origin     f1 ori (across the origin) (sequence partly withheld): f1 bacteriophage origin of replication; arrow indicates direction of (+) strand synthesis
