[The description below was written by a language model from this plasmid's Addgene catalogue record and pLannotate feature annotations shown in this document.]
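Description:
AiP14448 (alias CN4448) is a 4,873 nt pAAV transfer plasmid for producing recombinant adeno-associated virus carrying a barcoded enhancer-reporter cassette. In bacteria it is maintained through a high-copy ColE1/pUC-type origin and selected with ampicillin via the bla gene and its promoter. An f1 phage origin and small remnants of the pBR322 bom and rop regions are also present in the backbone. The payload is flanked by AAV2 inverted terminal repeats, which direct replication and packaging of the intervening DNA into viral particles. The right ITR is annotated in full, while the left one was detected only as two short fragments, which is common for these repeat-rich, hard-to-sequence elements.

According to the construct name and stated purpose, the cassette begins with three copies of an SP10 insulator element, followed by AiE0367h, an enhancer active in striatal medium spiny neurons, placed upstream of a minimal rhodopsin promoter. The minimal promoter is intended to give little expression on its own, so transcription depends on the cell-type-selective enhancer. None of these upstream parts was picked up by the automated annotation, but they would fit in the unannotated stretch between the left ITR and the reporter. The expressed gene is SYFP2, a rapidly maturing monomeric yellow fluorescent protein derived from Aequorea victoria. It is followed by WPRE3, a shortened woodchuck posttranscriptional element (annotated as two WPRE fragments) that boosts transcript stability and expression, then a sequence barcode ("BarcodeA") and the bovine growth hormone polyadenylation signal. Because the barcode sits in the transcribed 3' region, it should allow this enhancer's activity to be read out from RNA when many such vectors are pooled, in line with the stated use in multiplexed enhancer screening.
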