Addgene plasmid #236587: AiP14448: pAAV-3xSP10ins-AiE0367h-minRho-SYFP2-WPRE3-BarcodeA-BGHpA (Alias: CN4448)
Purpose: Barcoded enhancer AAV vector for multiplexed screening applications; AiE0367h is an enhancer active in striatal MSNs
Depositing lab: Jonathan Ting. Depositing organization: Allen Institute. Publication: Enhancer AAV toolbox for accessing and perturbing striatal cell types and circuits. Hunker AC, Wirthlin ME, Gill G, Johansen NJ, Hooper M, Omstead V, Vargas S, Lerma MN, Taskin N, Weed N, Laird WD, Bishaw YM, Bendrick JL, Gore BB, Ben-Simon Y, Opitz-Araya X, Martinez RA, Way SW, Thyagarajan B, Otto S, Sanchez REA, Alexander JR, Amaya A, Amster A, Arbuckle J, Ayala A, Baker PM, Barcelli T, Barta S, Bertagnolli D, Bielstein C, Bishwakarma P, Bowlus J, Boyer G, Brouner K, Casian B, Casper T, Chakka AB, Chakrabarty R, Chong P, Clark M, Colbert K, Daniel S, Dawe T, Departee M, DiValentin P, Donadio NP, Dotson NI, Dwivedi D, Egdorf T, Fliss T, Gary A, Goldy J, Grasso C, Groce EL, Gudsnuk K, Han W, Haradon Z, Hastings S, Helback O, Ho WV, Huang C, Johnson T, Jones DL, Juneau Z, Kenney J, Leibly M, Li S, Liang E, Loeffler H, Lusk NA, Madigan Z, Malloy J, Malone J, McCue R, Melchor J, Mich JK, Moosman S, Morin E, Naidoo R, Newman D, Ngo K, Nguyen K, Oster AL, Ouellette B, Oyama AA, Pena N, Pham T, Phillips E, Pom C, Potekhina L, Ransford S, Ray PL, Reding M, Rette DF, Reynoldson C, Rimorin C, Sigler AR, Rocha DB, Ronellenfitch K, Ruiz A, Sawyer L, Sevigny JP, Shapovalova NV, Shepard N, Shulga L, Soliman S, Staats B, Taormina MJ, Tieu M, Wang Y, Wilkes J, Wood T, Zhou T, Williford A, Dee N, Mollenkopf T, Ng L, Esposito L, Kalmbach BE, Yao S, Ariza J, Collman F, Mufti S, Smith K, Waters J, Ersing I, Patrick M, Zeng H, Lein ES, Kojima Y, Horwitz G, Owen SF, Levi BP, Daigle TL, Tasic B, Bakken TE, Ting JT. Neuron. 2025 May 21;113(10):1507-1524.e17. doi: 10.1016/j.neuron.2025.04.035. PubMed 40403704.
Backbone
  Vector backbone: pAAV
  Vector type: AAV
Growth in bacteria
  Bacterial resistance: Ampicillin, 100 μg/mL
  Growth temperature: 30°C
  Growth strain: NEB Stable
  Copy number: Unknown
Gene/Insert
  Gene/Insert name: SYFP2
Terms and licenses: Academic/Nonprofit Terms; Industry Terms: Not Available to Industry
How to cite: AiP14448: pAAV-3xSP10ins-AiE0367h-minRho-SYFP2-WPRE3-BarcodeA-BGHpA (Alias: CN4448) was a gift from Jonathan Ting (Addgene plasmid # 236587 ; http://n2t.net/addgene:236587 ; RRID:Addgene_236587)
